>Addgene plasmid #245877 | pYPQ132B-TLS-CsALSgR1.1 | addgene full sequence | sequence record 498073 | Addgene NGS Result
GTTATCCACAGAATCAGGGGATAACGCAGGAAAGAACATGAATTAATTCTCATGTTTGACAGCTTATCAT
CGATTAGCTTTAATGCGGTAGTTTATCACAGTTAAATTGCTAACGCAGTCAGGCACCGTGTATGAAATCT
AACAATGCGCTCATCGTCATCCTCGGCACCGTCACCCTGGATGCTGTAGGCATAGGCTTGGTTATGCCGG
TACTGCCGGGCCTCTTGCGGGATATCGTCCATTCCGACAGCATCGCCAGTCACTATGGCGTGCTGCTAGC
GCTATATGCGTTGATGCAATTTCTATGCGCACCCGTTCTCGGAGCACTGTCCGACCGCTTTGGCCGCCGC
CCAGTCCTGCTCGCTTCGCTACTTGGAGCCACTATCGACTACGCGATCATGGCGACCACACCCGTCCTGT
GGATTCTCTACGCCGGACGCATCGTGGCCGGCATCACCGGCGCCACAGGTGCGGTTGCTGGCGCCTATAT
CGCCGACATCACCGATGGGGAAGATCGGGCTCGCCACTTCGGGCTCATGAGCGCTTGTTTCGGCGTGGGT
ATGGTGGCAGGCCCCGTGGCCGGGGGACTGTTGGGCGCCATCTCCTTACATGCACCATTCCTTGCGGCGG
CGGTGCTCAACGGCCTCAACCTACTACTGGGCTGCTTCCTAATGCAGGAGTCGCATAAGGGAGAGCGCCG
ACCCATGCCCTTGAGAGCCTTCAACCCAGTCAGCTCCTTCCGGTGGGCGCGGGGCATGACTATCGTCGCC
GCACTTATGACTGTCTTCTTTATCATGCAACTCGTAGGACAGGTGCCGGCAGCGCTCTGGGTCATTTTCG
GCGAGGACCGCTTTCGCTGGAGCGCGACGATGATCGGCCTGTCGCTTGCGGTATTCGGAATCTTGCACGC
CCTCGCTCAAGCCTTCGTCACTGGTCCCGCCACCAAACGTTTCGGCGAGAAGCAGGCCATTATCGCCGGC
ATGGCGGCCGACGCGCTGGGCTACGTCTTGCTGGCGTTCGCGACGCGAGGCTGGATGGCCTTCCCCATTA
TGATTCTTCTCGCTTCCGGCGGCATCGGGATGCCCGCGTTGCAGGCCATGCTGTCCAGGCAGGTAGATGA
CGACCATCAGGGACAGCTTCAAGGATCGCTCGCGGCTCTTACCAGCCTAACTTCGATCATTGGACCGCTG
ATCGTCACGGCGATTTATGCCGCCTCGGCGAGCACATGGAACGGGTTGGCATGGATTGTAGGCGCCGCCC
TATACCTTGTCTGCCTCCCCGCGTTGCGTCGCGGTGCATGGAGCCGGGCCACCTCGACCTGAATGGAAGC
CGGCGGCACCTCGCTAACGGATTCACCACTCCAAGAATTGGAGCCAATCAATTCTTGCGGAGAACTGTGA
ATGCGCAAACCAACCCTTGATCGGGGAAGAACAGTATGTCGAGCTATTTTTTGACTTACTGGGGATCAAG
CCTGATTGGGAGAAAATAAAATATCCCCTATAGTGAGTCGTATTACATGGTCATAGCTGTTTCCTGGCAG
CTCTGGCCCGTGTCTCAAAATCTCTGATGTTACATTGCACAAGATAAAAATATATCATCATGCCTCCTCT
AGAGGTCTCCCATGTTTACTTTAAATTTTTCTTATGGCTCAGCCTGTGATGGATAACTGAATCAAACAAA
TGGCGTCTGGGTTTAAGAACATCTGTTTTGGCTATGTTGGACGAAACAAGTGAACTTTTAGGATCAACTT
CAGTTTATATACGGAGCTTATATCGAGCAATAAGATAAGTGGGCTTTTTATGTAATTTAATGGGCTATCG
TCCATATATTCACTAATACCCATGCCCAGTACCCATGTATGCGTTTCATATAAGCTCCTAATTTCTCCCA
CATCGCTCAAATCTAAACAAATCTTGTTGTATATATAACACTGAGGGAGCACCATTGGTCACAGGTCCCT
CGGAGGATGATGTTTTAGAGCTAGAAATAGCAAGTTAAAATAAGGCTAGTCCGTTATCAACTTGAAAAAG
TGGCACCGAGTCGGTGCATTATCAGAGTGGTGGTGGGCCCATAACCCACAGGTCCGCTCTGATTCCCTTT
CCTTTTTTCTTTTTTTTGCCATAAACTTAAATTTGTATATCGATCATTGTAGATATTGAAAACCTAGAAC
AAACCAACATCCATGTGAATGTCTTTCATGACTGATTTAGAGATAATTCTTGAATTTTGGAACTAGAATC
TATAATGAGCCTAAATTAAAACATTGTGGGACCGAGACCCTCGAGCCACCCATGACCAAAATCCCTTAAC
GTGAGTTACGCGTCGTTCCACTGAGCGTCAGACCCCGTAGAAAAGATCAAAGGATCTTCTTGAGATCCTT
TTTTTCTGCGCGTAATCTGCTGCTTGCAAACAAAAAAACCACCGCTACCAGCGGTGGTTTGTTTGCCGGA
TCAAGAGCTACCAACTCTTTTTCCGAAGGTAACTGGCTTCAGCAGAGCGCAGATACCAAATACTGTTCTT
CTAGTGTAGCCGTAGTTAGGCCACCACTTCAAGAACTCTGTAGCACCGCCTACATACCTCGCTCTGCTAA
TCCTGTTACCAGTGGCTGCTGCCAGTGGCGATAAGTCGTGTCTTACCGGGTTGGACTCAAGACGATAGTT
ACCGGATAAGGCGCAGCGGTCGGGCTGAACGGGGGGTTCGTGCACACAGCCCAGCTTGGAGCGAACGACC
TACACCGAACTGAGATACCTACAGCGTGAGCTATGAGAAAGCGCCACGCTTCCCGAAGGGAGAAAGGCGG
ACAGGTATCCGGTAAGCGGCAGGGTCGGAACAGGAGAGCGCACGAGGGAGCTTCCAGGGGGAAACGCCTG
GTATCTTTATAGTCCTGTCGGGTTTCGCCACCTCTGACTTGAGCGTCGATTTTTGTGATGCTCGTCAGGG
GGGCGGAGCCTATGGAAAAACGCCAGCAACGCGGCCTTTTTACGGTTCCTGGCCTTTTGCTGGCCTTTTG
CTCACATGTTCTTTCCTGC
Features (pLannotate 1.2.2; 7 found; start..end, strand, type, name):
      1..40      -  rep_origin     RSF ori (fragment): Plasmids containing the RSF 1030 origin of replication can be propagated in E. coli cells that contain additional plasmids with compatible origins.
     56..84      +  promoter       tet promoter: E. coli promoter for tetracycline efflux protein gene
    132..1322    +  CDS            TcR: tetracycline efflux protein; tet; confers resistance to tetracycline
   1420..1494    +  CDS            KanR (fragment): aminoglycoside phosphotransferase; aphA-3; confers resistance to kanamycin
   1497..1515    -  promoter       T7 promoter: promoter for bacteriophage T7 RNA polymerase
   1972..2047    +  misc_RNA       gRNA scaffold: guide RNA scaffold for the Streptococcus pyogenes CRISPR/Cas9 system
   2370..2958    +  rep_origin     ori: high-copy-number ColE1/pMB1/pBR322/pUC origin of replication
