[The description below was written by a language model from this plasmid's Addgene catalogue record and pLannotate feature annotations shown in this document.]
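Description:
pYPQ132B-TLS-CsALSgR1.1 is a small Golden Gate entry vector for plant CRISPR work, built on the pHD1 backbone and carrying the first guide RNA of a set designed for base editing of the ALS (acetolactate synthase) gene in Carrizo citrange. It is propagated in E. coli as a high-copy plasmid from a ColE1/pUC-type origin and is selected with tetracycline through a TcR efflux-pump gene driven by its native tet promoter. The annotation also picks up short remnants of an RSF origin and a kanamycin resistance gene, plus a T7 promoter. The two fragments appear to be backbone leftovers rather than functional parts.

The payload is a single-guide RNA expression unit. According to the catalogue entry, an AtU3 promoter, a small nuclear RNA-type promoter commonly used for guide expression in plants, drives the synthetic CsALSgR1.1 spacer fused to the Streptococcus pyogenes Cas9 gRNA scaffold. The backbone was modified to include the TLS2 mobile RNA sequence, a tRNA-like motif used to promote movement of transcripts within plants. Neither the AtU3 promoter nor the TLS element was recognised by the automated annotation, which marks only the scaffold in that region. As an entry module, the cassette is meant to be assembled with other gRNA units by Golden Gate cloning before being combined with a base editor for plant expression. The associated work concerns transgene-free genome editing in citrus and poplar using positive and negative selection markers.

The listed vector size is 3,659 bp, whereas the annotated sequencing result is 3,029 nt. The depositor notes that a section of backbone is missing relative to the reference sequence and that this does not affect plasmid function.
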