Addgene plasmid #245877: pYPQ132B-TLS-CsALSgR1.1
Purpose: Golden gate entry vector carrying the 1st gRNA for base editing in Carrizo citrange ALS gene along with TLS mobile RNA sequence
Depositing lab: Yiping Qi. Depositing organization: University of Maryland, College Park. Publication: Transgene-free genome editing in citrus and poplar trees using positive and negative selection markers. Rocha DC, Omoregbee MO, Contiliani DF, Mandlik R, Li G, Mascoveto J, Coleman G, Culver JN, Leal DR, de Souza AA, Qi Y. Plant Cell Rep. 2025 Oct 22;44(11):244. doi: 10.1007/s00299-025-03627-2. PubMed 41123679.
Backbone
  Vector backbone: pHD1
  Backbone manufacturer: Cermak et al. 2011
  Total vector size (bp): 3659
  Modifications to backbone: Insertion of TLS2 mobile RNA sequence
  Vector type: Plant Expression, CRISPR
Growth in bacteria
  Bacterial resistance: Tetracycline, 10 μg/mL
  Growth temperature: 37°C
  Growth strain: DH5alpha
  Copy number: High Copy
Gene/Insert
  Gene/Insert name: CsALSgR1.1
  gRNA/shRNA sequence: caggtccctcggaggatgat
  Species: Synthetic
  Promoter: AtU3
  Cloning method: Other
  Sequencing primers: 5′ tctgatgttacattgcacaaga
Terms and licenses: Academic/Nonprofit Terms; Industry Terms: Not Available to Industry
Depositor comments: The Addgene NGS sequence differs from the reference sequence attached: it is missing a section of backbone, but the depositor has confirmed this does not affect plasmid function.
How to cite: pYPQ132B-TLS-CsALSgR1.1 was a gift from Yiping Qi (Addgene plasmid # 245877 ; http://n2t.net/addgene:245877 ; RRID:Addgene_245877)
